Addgene plasmid #15908: pRK5myc POSH
Depositing lab: Alan Hall. Publication: A new rac target POSH is an SH3-containing scaffold protein involved in the JNK and NF-kappaB signalling pathways. Tapon N, Nagata K, Lamarche N, Hall A. EMBO J. 1998 Mar 2. 17(5):1395-404. 10.1093/emboj/17.5.1395 PubMed 9482736.
Backbone
  Vector backbone: pRK5-myc
  Backbone size w/o insert (bp): 4750
  Vector type: Mammalian Expression
Growth in bacteria
  Bacterial resistance: Ampicillin, 100 μg/mL
  Growth temperature: 37°C
  Growth strain: DH5alpha
  Copy number: High Copy
Gene/Insert
  Gene/Insert name: POSH
  Species: M. musculus (mouse)
  Insert size (bp): 2700
  Entrez Gene: Sh3rf1 (a.k.a. 2200003J05Rik, P, Posh, R75531, Sh3md, Sh3md2)
  Tag / fusion protein: myc (N terminal on backbone)
  Cloning method: Restriction Enzyme; 5′ cloning site BamHI (not destroyed); 3′ cloning site HindIII (not destroyed)
  Sequencing primers: 5′ SP6
Terms and licenses: Academic/Nonprofit Terms; Industry Terms: Not Available to Industry
How to cite: pRK5myc POSH was a gift from Alan Hall (Addgene plasmid # 15908 ; http://n2t.net/addgene:15908 ; RRID:Addgene_15908)
