[The description below was written by a language model from this plasmid's Addgene catalogue record.]
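Description:
pRK5myc POSH is a mammalian expression plasmid built on the pRK5-myc backbone (about 4.75 kb without insert) and carrying a roughly 2.7 kb insert encoding mouse POSH, the product of the Sh3rf1 gene. The coding sequence was placed between the BamHI and HindIII sites of the vector, both of which remain intact, so the insert can be excised or transferred by restriction digestion. The backbone supplies a myc epitope upstream of the cloning site, so the protein is produced with an N-terminal myc tag that allows detection or immunoprecipitation with anti-myc antibodies without the need for a POSH-specific reagent. In bacteria the plasmid is maintained at high copy number and selected with ampicillin. The record does not list the promoter, polyadenylation signal or replication origin. pRK5-family vectors generally drive expression from a CMV promoter, but this is not stated here, and no feature table is available to confirm the layout. An SP6 primer site is noted as lying 5′ of the insert for sequencing. No mammalian selection marker is recorded.

POSH is an SH3 domain-containing scaffold protein that was identified as a target of the small GTPase Rac and linked to activation of the JNK and NF-kappaB signalling pathways. Consistent with that context, this construct is suited to transient overexpression of tagged POSH in cultured mammalian cells. Typical uses would include examining its interactions with Rac and other partners, its subcellular localisation, and its effects on downstream kinase and transcriptional signalling.
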