>Addgene plasmid #15908 | pRK5myc POSH | addgene partial sequence | sequence record 22303 | 15908 with SP6
TCCACTCCCAGGTCCAACTGCACCTCGGTTCTATCGATTGAATTGGCCACCATGGAGCAGAAGCTGATCT
CCGAGGAGGACCTGGGATCCGATGAGTCTGCCTTGTTGGACCTTCTGGAGTGCCCTGTGTGTCTAGAACG
CCTGGATGCTTCCGCAAAGGTCTTACCCTGCCAGCATACCTTTTGCAAACGCTGTTTGCTGGGGATTGTG
GGTTCCCGGAATGAACTCAGATGTCCCGAATGCCGGACTCTTGTTGGCTCTGGGGTCGACGAGCTCCCCA
GTAACATCCTACTGGTCAGACTTCTGGATGGCATCAAGCAGAGGCCTTGGAAACCCGGCCCTGGTGGGGG
CGGCGGGACCACCTGCACAAACACATTAAGGGCGCAGGGCAGCACTGTGGTTAATTGTGGCTCGAAAGAT
CTGCAGAGCTCCCAGTGTGGACAGCAGCCTCGGGTGCAAGCCTGGAGCCCCCCAGTGAGGGGAATACCTC
AGTTACCGTGTGCCAAAGCATTATATAACTACGAAGGAAAAGAGCCCGGAGACCTTAAGTTCAGCAAAGG
CGACACCATCATTCTGCGCCGACAGGTGGATGAGAATTGGTACCACGGGGAAGTCAGCGGGGTCCACGGC
TTTTTCCCCACTAACTTCNTGCAGATCATCAAACCTTTACCTCAGCCCCCGCCTCAGTGCAAAGCACTTA
TA
